Addgene plasmid #86985: U6-(BbsI)sgRNA_CAG-Venus-bpA
Purpose: For cloning and expression of sgRNA together with Venus expression
Depositing lab: Ralf Kuehn. Depositing organization: Max-Delbrueck-Centrum fuer Molekulare Medizin (MDC). Publication: Efficient Gene Editing of Human Induced Pluripotent Stem Cells Using CRISPR/Cas9. Yumlu S, Bashir S, Stumm J, Kuhn R. Methods Mol Biol. 2019;1961:137-151. doi: 10.1007/978-1-4939-9170-9_10. PubMed 30912045.
Backbone
  Vector backbone: pBluescript(-)
  Backbone size w/o insert (bp): 2770
  Total vector size (bp): 5968
  Vector type: Mammalian Expression
Growth in bacteria
  Bacterial resistance: Ampicillin, 100 μg/mL
  Growth temperature: 37°C
  Growth strain: DH5alpha
  Copy number: High Copy
Gene/Insert
  Gene/Insert name: Venus
  Species: Aquorea victoria
  Insert size (bp): 741
  Mutation: Venus GFP variant
  Promoter: CAG
  Cloning method: Restriction Enzyme; 5′ cloning site PacI (not destroyed); 3′ cloning site MluI (not destroyed)
  Sequencing primers: 5′ M13 reverse; 3′ M13 forward
Terms and licenses: Academic/Nonprofit Terms; Industry Terms: Not Available to Industry
How to cite: U6-(BbsI)sgRNA_CAG-Venus-bpA was a gift from Ralf Kuehn (Addgene plasmid # 86985 ; http://n2t.net/addgene:86985 ; RRID:Addgene_86985)
