[The description below was written by a language model from this plasmid's Addgene catalogue record and pLannotate feature annotations shown in this document.]
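Description:
U6-(BbsI)sgRNA_CAG-Venus-bpA is a mammalian expression plasmid of about 6 kb built on a pBluescript(-) backbone, designed for cloning and expressing a single guide RNA alongside a fluorescent marker. It is propagated in E. coli as a high-copy plasmid through a ColE1/pUC-type origin and selected with ampicillin via the β-lactamase gene. An f1 phage origin and remnants of the pBluescript lac region (lac promoter and operator, CAP site, lacZα and lacI fragments) are carried over from the backbone and have no role in the mammalian payload.

The payload consists of two independent transcription units in the same orientation. The first is a human U6 RNA polymerase III promoter followed by the Streptococcus pyogenes Cas9 guide RNA scaffold. As the name indicates, BbsI sites lie between promoter and scaffold, so that a target-specific spacer can be inserted as annealed oligonucleotides to produce a complete sgRNA. The second unit is a CAG promoter, composed of the CMV immediate early enhancer, the chicken β-actin promoter and a chimeric β-actin/β-globin intron, which gives strong constitutive expression in many mammalian cell types. It drives Venus, a rapidly maturing yellow fluorescent variant of Aequorea victoria GFP, terminated by a bovine growth hormone polyadenylation signal. The Venus coding region is flanked by retained PacI and MluI sites, and a short T7 promoter lies just upstream of it.

The plasmid does not encode Cas9, so the nuclease must be supplied separately. Venus fluorescence marks transfected cells, allowing them to be identified or enriched. The associated publication concerns CRISPR/Cas9 gene editing in human induced pluripotent stem cells.
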