Features (pLannotate 1.2.2; 19 found; start..end, strand, type, name):
     39..279     +  promoter       U6 promoter: RNA polymerase III promoter for human U6 snRNA
    306..381     +  misc_RNA       gRNA scaffold: guide RNA scaffold for the Streptococcus pyogenes CRISPR/Cas9 system
    416..795     +  enhancer       CMV enhancer: human cytomegalovirus immediate early enhancer
    797..1074    +  promoter       chicken β-actin promoter: No description available
   1075..2086    +  intron         chimeric intron: chimera between introns from chicken β-actin and rabbit β-globin
   2099..2117    +  promoter       T7 promoter: promoter for bacteriophage T7 RNA polymerase
   2152..2868    +  CDS            Venus: Venus is a basic (constitutively fluorescent) yellow fluorescent protein published in 2002, derived from Aequorea victoria. It is reported to be a rapidly-maturing weak dimer with moderate acid sensitivity.
   2907..2925    -  misc_feature   MCS (fragment): pBluescript multiple cloning site
   2943..3054    +  polyA_signal   bGH poly(A) signal: bovine growth hormone polyadenylation signal
   3171..3192    +  promoter       SV40 promoter (fragment): SV40 enhancer and early promoter
   3215..3369    +  CDS            lacZα (fragment): LacZα fragment of β-galactosidase; lacZ fragment
   3400..3828    -  rep_origin     f1 ori (sequence partly withheld): f1 bacteriophage origin of replication; arrow indicates direction of (+) strand synthesis
   3855..3959    +  promoter       AmpR promoter: bla
   3960..4820    +  CDS            AmpR: β-lactamase; bla; confers resistance to ampicillin, carbenicillin, and related antibiotics
   4991..5579    +  rep_origin     ori: high-copy-number ColE1/pMB1/pBR322/pUC origin of replication
   5762..5854    +  CDS            lacI (fragment): lac repressor; lacI; The lac repressor binds to the lac operator to inhibit transcription in E. coli. This inhibition can be relieved by adding lactose or isopropyl-β-D-thiogalactopyranoside (IPTG).
   5867..5888    +  protein_bind   CAP binding site: CAP binding activates transcription in the presence of cAMP. E. coli catabolite activator protein
   5903..5933    +  promoter       lac promoter: promoter for the E. coli lac operon
   5941..5957    +  protein_bind   lac operator: The lac repressor binds to the lac operator to inhibit transcription in E. coli. This inhibition can be relieved by adding lactose or isopropyl-β-D-thiogalactopyranoside (IPTG). lac repressor encoded by lacI
>Addgene plasmid #86985 | U6-(BbsI)sgRNA_CAG-Venus-bpA | depositor full sequence | sequence record 175035 | U6-(BbsI)sgRNA_CAG-Venus-bpA sequence 5967 bps
GAAACAGCTATGACCATGAGGCGCGCCCCCCCTTCACCGAGGGCCTATTTCCCATGATTCCTTCATATTT
GCATATACGATACAAGGCTGTTAGAGAGATAATTGGAATTAATTTGACTGTAAACACAAAGATATTAGTA
CAAAATACGTGACGTAGAAAGTAATAATTTCTTGGGTAGTTTGCAGTTTTAAAATTATGTTTTAAAATGG
ACTATCATATGCTTACCGTAACTTGAAAGTATTTCGATTTCTTGGCTTTATATATCTTGTGGAAAGGACG
AAACACCGGGTCTTCGAGAAGACCTGTTTTAGAGCTAGAAATAGCAAGTTAAAATAAGGCTAGTCCGTTA
TCAACTTGAAAAAGTGGCACCGAGTCGGTGCTTTTTTTGATCCAAGGGTGGGGCGCGCCGGATTCGACAT
TGATTATTGACTAGTTATTAATAGTAATCAATTACGGGGTCATTAGTTCATAGCCCATATATGGAGTTCC
GCGTTACATAACTTACGGTAAATGGCCCGCCTGGCTGACCGCCCAACGACCCCCGCCCATTGACGTCAAT
AATGACGTATGTTCCCATAGTAACGCCAATAGGGACTTTCCATTGACGTCAATGGGTGGAGTATTTACGG
TAAACTGCCCACTTGGCAGTACATCAAGTGTATCATATGCCAAGTACGCCCCCTATTGACGTCAATGACG
GTAAATGGCCCGCCTGGCATTATGCCCAGTACATGACCTTATGGGACTTTCCTACTTGGCAGTACATCTA
CGTATTAGTCATCGCTATTACCATGGTCGAGGTGAGCCCCACGTTCTGCTTCACTCTCCCCATCTCCCCC
CCCTCCCCACCCCCAATTTTGTATTTATTTATTTTTTAATTATTTTGTGCAGCGATGGGGGCGGGGGGGG
GGGGGGGGCGCGCGCCAGGCGGGGCGGGGCGGGGCGAGGGGCGGGGCGGGGCGAGGCGGAGAGGTGCGGC
GGCAGCCAATCAGAGCGGCGCGCTCCGAAAGTTTCCTTTTATGGCGAGGCGGCGGCGGCGGCGGCCCTAT
AAAAAGCGAAGCGCGCGGCGGGCGGGAGTCGCTGCGTCGCGCCTTCGCCCCGTGCCCCGCTCCGCCGCCG
CCTCGCGCCGCCCGCCCCGGCTCTGACTGACCGCGTTACTCCCACAGGTGAGCGGGCGGGACGGCCCTTC
TCCTCCGGGCTGTAATTAGCGCTTGGTTTAATGACGGCTCGTTTCTTTTCTGTGGCTGCGTGAAAGCCTT
AAAGGGCTCCGGGAGGGCCCTTTGTGCGGGGGGGAGCGGCTCGGGGGGTGCGTGCGTGTGTGTGTGCGTG
GGGAGCGCCGCGTGCGGCCCGCGCTGCCCGGCGGCTGTGAGCGCTGCGGGCGCGGCGCGGGGCTTTGTGC
GCTCCGCGTGTGCGCGAGGGGAGCGCGGCCGGGGGCGGTGCCCCGCGGTGCGGGGGGGCTGCGAGGGGAA
CAAAGGCTGCGTGCGGGGTGTGTGCGTGGGGGGGTGAGCAGGGGGTGTGGGCGCGGCGGTCGGGCTGTAA
CCCCCCCCTGCACCCCCCTCCCCGAGTTGCTGAGCACGGCCCGGCTTCGGGTGCGGGGCTCCGTGCGGGG
CGTGGCGCGGGGCTCGCCGTGCCGGGCGGGGGGTGGCGGCAGGTGGGGGTGCCGGGCGGGGCGGGGCCGC
CTCGGGCCGGGGAGGGCTCGGGGGAGGGGCGCGGCGGCCCCGGAGCGCCGGCGGCTGTCGAGGCGCGGCG
AGCCGCAGCCATTGCCTTTTATGGTAATCGTGCGAGAGGGCGCAGGGACTTCCTTTGTCCCAAATCTGGC
GGAGCCGAAATCTGGGAGGCGCCGCCGCACCCCCTCTAGCGGGCGCGGGCGAAGCGGTGCGGCGCCGGCA
GGAAGGAAATGGGCGGGGAGGGCCTTCGTGCGTCGCCGCGCCGCCGTCCCCTTCTCCATCTCCAGCCTCG
GGGCTGCCGCAGGGGGACGGCTGCCTTCGGGGGGGACGGGGCAGGGCGGGGTTCGGCTTCTGGCGTGTGA
CCGGCGGCTCTAGAGCCTCTGCTAACCATGTTCATGCCTTCTTCTTTTTCCTACAGATCCTTAATTAATA
ATACGACTCACTATAGGGGCCGCCACCATGCCCAAGAAGAAGAGGAAGGTGATGGTGAGCAAGGGCGAGG
AGCTGTTCACCGGGGTGGTGCCCATCCTGGTCGAGCTGGACGGCGACGTAAACGGCCACAAGTTCAGCGT
GTCCGGCGAGGGCGAGGGCGATGCCACCTACGGCAAGCTGACCCTGAAGCTGATCTGCACCACCGGCAAG
CTGCCCGTGCCCTGGCCCACCCTCGTGACCACCCTGGGCTACGGCCTGCAGTGCTTCGCCCGCTACCCCG
ACCACATGAAGCAGCACGACTTCTTCAAGTCCGCCATGCCCGAAGGCTACGTCCAGGAGCGCACCATCTT
CTTCAAGGACGACGGCAACTACAAGACCCGCGCCGAGGTGAAGTTCGAGGGCGACACCCTGGTGAACCGC
ATCGAGCTGAAGGGCATCGACTTCAAGGAGGACGGCAACATCCTGGGGCACAAGCTGGAGTACAACTACA
ACAGCCACAACGTCTATATCACCGCCGACAAGCAGAAGAACGGCATCAAGGCCAACTTCAAGATCCGCCA
CAACATCGAGGACGGCGGCGTGCAGCTCGCCGACCACTACCAGCAGAACACCCCCATCGGCGACGGCCCC
GTGCTGCTGCCCGACAACCACTACCTGAGCTACCAGTCCGCCCTGAGCAAAGACCCCAACGAGAAGCGCG
ATCACATGGTCCTGCTGGAGTTCGTGACCGCCGCCGGGATCACTCTCGGCATGGACGAGCTGTACAAGGG
CGGAGGCGGAGGCGGAGGCACGCGTAAATGATTGCAGATCCACTAGTTCTAGAGCTCGCTGATCAGCCTC
GACTGTGCCTTCTAGTTGCCAGCCATCTGTTGTTTGCCCCTCCCCCGTGCCTTCCTTGACCCTGGAAGGT
GCCACTCCCACTGTCCTTTCCTAATAAAATGAGGAAATTGCATCGCATTGTCTGAGTAGGTGTCATTCTA
TTCTGGGGGGTGGGGTGGGGCAGGACAGCAAGGGGGAGGATTGGGAAGAGAATAGCAGGCATGCTGGGGA
TGCGGTGGGCTCTATGGCTTCTGAGGCGGAAAGAACCAGCTGGGCTCGAGGCTAGAGCGGCCGCCACTGG
CCGTCGTTTTACAACGTCGTGACTGGGAAAACCCTGGCGTTACCCAACTTAATCGCCTTGCAGCACATCC
CCCTTTCGCCAGCTGGCGTAATAGCGAAGAGGCCCGCACCGATCGCCCTTCCCAACAGTTGCGCAGCCTG
AATGGCGAATGGAAATTGTAAGCGTTAATATTTTGTTAAAATTCGCGTTAAATTTTTGTTAAATCAGCTC
ATTTTTTAACCAATAGGCCGAAATCGGCAAAATCCCTTATAAATCAAAAGAATAGACCGAGATAGGGT
[37 nt withheld, positions 3499-3535]
AAAGAACGTGGACTCCAACGTCAAAGG
[49 nt withheld, positions 3563-3611]
T
[91 nt withheld, positions 3613-3703]
G
[124 nt withheld, positions 3705-3828]
CAGGTGGCACTTTTCGGGGAAATGTGCGCGGAACCCCTATTTGTTTATTTTTCTAAATACATTCAAATAT
GTATCCGCTCATGAGACAATAACCCTGATAAATGCTTCAATAATATTGAAAAAGGAAGAGTATGAGTATT
CAACATTTCCGTGTCGCCCTTATTCCCTTTTTTGCGGCATTTTGCCTTCCTGTTTTTGCTCACCCAGAAA
CGCTGGTGAAAGTAAAAGATGCTGAAGATCAGTTGGGTGCACGAGTGGGTTACATCGAACTGGATCTCAA
CAGCGGTAAGATCCTTGAGAGTTTTCGCCCCGAAGAACGTTTTCCAATGATGAGCACTTTTAAAGTTCTG
CTATGTGGCGCGGTATTATCCCGTATTGACGCCGGGCAAGAGCAACTCGGTCGCCGCATACACTATTCTC
AGAATGACTTGGTTGAGTACTCACCAGTCACAGAAAAGCATCTTACGGATGGCATGACAGTAAGAGAATT
ATGCAGTGCTGCCATAACCATGAGTGATAACACTGCGGCCAACTTACTTCTGACAACGATCGGAGGACCG
AAGGAGCTAACCGCTTTTTTGCACAACATGGGGGATCATGTAACTCGCCTTGATCGTTGGGAACCGGAGC
TGAATGAAGCCATACCAAACGACGAGCGTGACACCACGATGCCTGTAGCAATGGCAACAACGTTGCGCAA
ACTATTAACTGGCGAACTACTTACTCTAGCTTCCCGGCAACAATTAATAGACTGGATGGAGGCGGATAAA
GTTGCAGGACCACTTCTGCGCTCGGCCCTTCCGGCTGGCTGGTTTATTGCTGATAAATCTGGAGCCGGTG
AGCGTGGGTCTCGCGGTATCATTGCAGCACTGGGGCCAGATGGTAAGCCCTCCCGTATCGTAGTTATCTA
CACGACGGGGAGTCAGGCAACTATGGATGAACGAAATAGACAGATCGCTGAGATAGGTGCCTCACTGATT
AAGCATTGGTAACTGTCAGACCAAGTTTACTCATATATACTTTAGATTGATTTAAAACTTCATTTTTAAT
TTAAAAGGATCTAGGTGAAGATCCTTTTTGATAATCTCATGACCAAAATCCCTTAACGTGAGTTTTCGTT
CCACTGAGCGTCAGACCCCGTAGAAAAGATCAAAGGATCTTCTTGAGATCCTTTTTTTCTGCGCGTAATC
TGCTGCTTGCAAACAAAAAAACCACCGCTACCAGCGGTGGTTTGTTTGCCGGATCAAGAGCTACCAACTC
TTTTTCCGAAGGTAACTGGCTTCAGCAGAGCGCAGATACCAAATACTGTTCTTCTAGTGTAGCCGTAGTT
AGGCCACCACTTCAAGAACTCTGTAGCACCGCCTACATACCTCGCTCTGCTAATCCTGTTACCAGTGGCT
GCTGCCAGTGGCGATAAGTCGTGTCTTACCGGGTTGGACTCAAGACGATAGTTACCGGATAAGGCGCAGC
GGTCGGGCTGAACGGGGGGTTCGTGCACACAGCCCAGCTTGGAGCGAACGACCTACACCGAACTGAGATA
CCTACAGCGTGAGCTATGAGAAAGCGCCACGCTTCCCGAAGGGAGAAAGGCGGACAGGTATCCGGTAAGC
GGCAGGGTCGGAACAGGAGAGCGCACGAGGGAGCTTCCAGGGGGAAACGCCTGGTATCTTTATAGTCCTG
TCGGGTTTCGCCACCTCTGACTTGAGCGTCGATTTTTGTGATGCTCGTCAGGGGGGCGGAGCCTATGGAA
AAACGCCAGCAACGCGGCCTTTTTACGGTTCCTGGCCTTTTGCTGGCCTTTTGCTCACATGTTCTTTCCT
GCGTTATCCCCTGATTCTGTGGATAACCGTATTACCGCCTTTGAGTGAGCTGATACCGCTCGCCGCAGCC
GAACGACCGAGCGCAGCGAGTCAGTGAGCGAGGAAGCGGAAGAGCGCCCAATACGCAAACCGCCTCTCCC
CGCGCGTTGGCCGATTCATTAATGCAGCTGGCACGACAGGTTTCCCGACTGGAAAGCGGGCAGTGAGCGC
AACGCAATTAATGTGAGTTAGCTCACTCATTAGGCACCCCAGGCTTTACACTTTATGCTTCCGGCTCGTA
TGTTGTGTGGAATTGTGAGCGGATAACAATTTCACACAG
