>Addgene plasmid #86985 | U6-(BbsI)sgRNA_CAG-Venus-bpA | addgene partial sequence | sequence record 175034 | Addgene Partial NGS Result
AATAATACGACTCACTATAGGGGCCGCCACCATGCCCAAGAAGAAGAGGAAGGTGATGGTGAGCAAGGGC
GAGGAGCTGTTCACCGGGGTGGTGCCCATCCTGGTCGAGCTGGACGGCGACGTAAACGGCCACAAGTTCA
GCGTGTCCGGCGAGGGCGAGGGCGATGCCACCTACGGCAAGCTGACCCTGAAGCTGATCTGCACCACCGG
CAAGCTGCCCGTGCCCTGGCCCACCCTCGTGACCACCCTGGGCTACGGCCTGCAGTGCTTCGCCCGCTAC
CCCGACCACATGAAGCAGCACGACTTCTTCAAGTCCGCCATGCCCGAAGGCTACGTCCAGGAGCGCACCA
TCTTCTTCAAGGACGACGGCAACTACAAGACCCGCGCCGAGGTGAAGTTCGAGGGCGACACCCTGGTGAA
CCGCATCGAGCTGAAGGGCATCGACTTCAAGGAGGACGGCAACATCCTGGGGCACAAGCTGGAGTACAAC
TACAACAGCCACAACGTCTATATCACCGCCGACAAGCAGAAGAACGGCATCAAGGCCAACTTCAAGATCC
GCCACAACATCGAGGACGGCGGCGTGCAGCTCGCCGACCACTACCAGCAGAACACCCCCATCGGCGACGG
CCCCGTGCTGCTGCCCGACAACCACTACCTGAGCTACCAGTCCGCCCTGAGCAAAGACCCCAACGAGAAG
CGCGATCACATGGTCCTGCTGGAGTTCGTGACCGCCGCCGGGATCACTCTCGGCATGGACGAGCTGTACA
AGGGCGGAGGCGGAGGCGGAGGCACGCGTAAATGATTGCAGATCCACTAGTTCTAGAGCTCGCTGATCAG
CCTCGACTGTGCCTTCTAGTTGCCAGCCATCTGTTGTTTGCCCCTCCCCCGTGCCTTCCTTGACCCTGGA
AGGTGCCACTCCCACTGTCCTTTCCTAATAAAATGAGGAAATTGCATCGCATTGTCTGAGTAGGTGTCAT
TCTATTCTGGGGGGTGGGGTGGGGCAGGACAGCAAGGGGGAGGATTGGGAAGAGAATAGCAGGCATGCTG
GGGATGCGGTGGGCTCTATGGCTTCTGAGGCGGAAAGAACCAGCTGGGCTCGAGGCTAGAGCGGCCGCCA
CTGGCCGTCGTTTTACAACGTCGTGACTGGGAAAACCCTGGCGTTACCCAACTTAATCGCCTTGCAGCAC
ATCCCCCTTTCGCCAGCTGGCGTAATAGCGAAGAGGCCCGCACCGATCGCCCTTCCCAACAGTTGCGCAG
CCTGAATGGCGAATGGAAATTGTAAGCGTTAATATTTTGTTAAAATTCGCGTTAAATTTTTGTTAAATCA
GCTCATTTTTTAACCAATAGGCCGAAATCGGCAAAATCCCTTATAAATCAAAAGAATAGACCGAGATAGG
GT
[37 nt withheld, positions 1403-1439]
AAAGAACGTGGACTCCAACGTCAAAGG
[49 nt withheld, positions 1467-1515]
T
[91 nt withheld, positions 1517-1607]
G
[124 nt withheld, positions 1609-1732]
CAGGTGGCACTTTTCGGGGAAATGTGCGCGGAACCCCTATTTGTTTATTTTTCTAAATACATTCAAATAT
GTATCCGCTCATGAGACAATAACCCTGATAAATGCTTCAATAATATTGAAAAAGGAAGAGTATGAGTATT
CAACATTTCCGTGTCGCCCTTATTCCCTTTTTTGCGGCATTTTGCCTTCCTGTTTTTGCTCACCCAGAAA
CGCTGGTGAAAGTAAAAGATGCTGAAGATCAGTTGGGTGCACGAGTGGGTTACATCGAACTGGATCTCAA
CAGCGGTAAGATCCTTGAGAGTTTTCGCCCCGAAGAACGTTTTCCAATGATGAGCACTTTTAAAGTTCTG
CTATGTGGCGCGGTATTATCCCGTATTGACGCCGGGCAAGAGCAACTCGGTCGCCGCATACACTATTCTC
AGAATGACTTGGTTGAGTACTCACCAGTCACAGAAAAGCATCTTACGGATGGCATGACAGTAAGAGAATT
ATGCAGTGCTGCCATAACCATGAGTGATAACACTGCGGCCAACTTACTTCTGACAACGATCGGAGGACCG
AAGGAGCTAACCGCTTTTTTGCACAACATGGGGGATCATGTAACTCGCCTTGATCGTTGGGAACCGGAGC
TGAATGAAGCCATACCAAACGACGAGCGTGACACCACGATGCCTGTAGCAATGGCAACAACGTTGCGCAA
ACTATTAACTGGCGAACTACTTACTCTAGCTTCCCGGCAACAATTAATAGACTGGATGGAGGCGGATAAA
GTTGCAGGACCACTTCTGCGCTCGGCCCTTCCGGCTGGCTGGTTTATTGCTGATAAATCTGGAGCCGGTG
AGCGTGGGTCTCGCGGTATCATTGCAGCACTGGGGCCAGATGGTAAGCCCTCCCGTATCGTAGTTATCTA
CACGACGGGGAGTCAGGCAACTATGGATGAACGAAATAGACAGATCGCTGAGATAGGTGCCTCACTGATT
AAGCATTGGTAACTGTCAGACCAAGTTTACTCATATATACTTTAGATTGATTTAAAACTTCATTTTTAAT
TTAAAAGGATCTAGGTGAAGATCCTTTTTGATAATCTCATGACCAAAATCCCTTAACGTGAGTTTTCGTT
CCACTGAGCGTCAGACCCCGTAGAAAAGATCAAAGGATCTTCTTGAGATCCTTTTTTTCTGCGCGTAATC
TGCTGCTTGCAAACAAAAAAACCACCGCTACCAGCGGTGGTTTGTTTGCCGGATCAAGAGCTACCAACTC
TTTTTCCGAAGGTAACTGGCTTCAGCAGAGCGCAGATACCAAATACTGTTCTTCTAGTGTAGCCGTAGTT
AGGCCACCACTTCAAGAACTCTGTAGCACCGCCTACATACCTCGCTCTGCTAATCCTGTTACCAGTGGCT
GCTGCCAGTGGCGATAAGTCGTGTCTTACCGGGTTGGACTCAAGACGATAGTTACCGGATAAGGCGCAGC
GGTCGGGCTGAACGGGGGGTTCGTGCACACAGCCCAGCTTGGAGCGAACGACCTACACCGAACTGAGATA
CCTACAGCGTGAGCTATGAGAAAGCGCCACGCTTCCCGAAGGGAGAAAGGCGGACAGGTATCCGGTAAGC
GGCAGGGTCGGAACAGGAGAGCGCACGAGGGAGCTTCCAGGGGGAAACGCCTGGTATCTTTATAGTCCTG
TCGGGTTTCGCCACCTCTGACTTGAGCGTCGATTTTTGTGATGCTCGTCAGGGGGGCGGAGCCTATGGAA
AAACGCCAGCAACGCGGCCTTTTTACGGTTCCTGGCCTTTTGCTGGCCTTTTGCTCACATGTTCTTTCCT
GCGTTATCCCCTGATTCTGTGGATAACCGTATTACCGCCTTTGAGTGAGCTGATACCGCTCGCCGCAGCC
GAACGACCGAGCGCAGCGAGTCAGTGAGCGAGGAAGCGGAAGAGCGCCCAATACGCAAACCGCCTCTCCC
CGCGCGTTGGCCGATTCATTAATGCAGCTGGCACGACAGGTTTCCCGACTGGAAAGCGGGCAGTGAGCGC
AACGCAATTAATGTGAGTTAGCTCACTCATTAGGCACCCCAGGCTTTACACTTTATGCTTCCGGCTCGTA
TGTTGTGTGGAATTGTGAGCGGATAACAATTTCACACAGGAAACAGCTATGACCATGAGGCGCGCCCCCC
CTTCACCGAGGGCCTATTTCCCATGATTCCTTCATATTTGCATATACGATACAAGGCTGTTAGAGAGATA
ATTGGAATTAATTTGACTGTAAACACAAAGATATTAGTACAAAATACGTGACGTAGAAAGTAATAATTTC
TTGGGTAGTTTGCAGTTTTAAAATTATGTTTTAAAATGGACTATCATATGCTTACCGTAACTTGAAAGTA
TTTCGATTTCTTGGCTTTATATATCTTGTGGAAAGGACGAAACACCGGGTCTTCGAGAAGACCTGTTTTA
GAGCTAGAAATAGCAAGTTAAAATAAGGCTAGTCCGTTATCAACTTGAAAAAGTGGCACCGAGTCGGTGC
TTTTTTTGATCCAAGGGTGGGGCGCGCCGGATTCGACATTGATTATTGACTAGTTATTAATAGTAATCAA
TTACGGGGTCATTAGTTCATAGCCCATATATGGAGTTCCGCGTTACATAACTTACGGTAAATGGCCCGCC
TGGCTGACCGCCCAACGACCCCCGCCCATTGACGTCAATAATGACGTATGTTCCCATAGTAACGCCAATA
GGGACTTTCCATTGACGTCAATGGGTGGAGTATTTACGGTAAACTGCCCACTTGGCAGTACATCAAGTGT
ATCATATGCCAAGTACGCCCCCTATTGACGTCAATGACGGTAAATGGCCCGCCTGGCATTATGCCCAGTA
CATGACCTTATGGGACTTTCCTACTTGGCAGTACATCTACGTATTAGTCATCGCTATTACCATGGTCGAG
GTGAGCCCCACGTTCTGCTTCACTCTCCCCATCTCCCCCCCCTCCCCACCCCCAATTT
